>Addgene plasmid #116311 | pHAGE-EGFR-T854A | addgene full sequence | sequence record 250498 | Addgene NGS Result
TGGAAGGGCTAATTCACTCCCAAAGAAGACAAGATATCCTTGATCTGTGGATCTACCACACACAAGGCTA
CTTCCCTGATTAGCAGAACTACACACCAGGGCCAGGGGTCAGATATCCACTGACCTTTGGATGGTGCTAC
AAGCTAGTACCAGTTGAGCCAGATAAGGTAGAAGAGGCCAATAAAGGAGAGAACACCAGCTTGTTACACC
CTGTGAGCCTGCATGGGATGGATGACCCGGAGAGAGAAGTGTTAGAGTGGAGGTTTGACAGCCGCCTAGC
ATTTCATCACGTGGCCCGAGAGCTGCATCCGGAGTACTTCAAGAACTGCTGATATCGAGCTTGCTACAAG
GGACTTTCCGCTGGGGACTTTCCAGGGAGGCGTGGCCTGGGCGGGACTGGGGAGTGGCGAGCCCTCAGAT
CCTGCATATAAGCAGCTGCTTTTTGCCTGTACTGGGTCTCTCTGGTTAGACCAGATCTGAGCCTGGGAGC
TCTCTGGCTAACTAGGGAACCCACTGCTTAAGCCTCAATAAAGCTTGCCTTGAGTGCTTCAAGTAGTGTG
TGCCCGTCTGTTGTGTGACTCTGGTAACTAGAGATCCCTCAGACCCTTTTAGTCAGTGTGGAAAATCTCT
AGCAGTGGCGCCCGAACAGGGACTTGAAAGCGAAAGGGAAACCAGAGGAGCTCTCTCGACGCAGGACTCG
GCTTGCTGAAGCGCGCACGGCAAGAGGCGAGGGGCGGCGACTGGTGAGTACGCCAAAAATTTTGACTAGC
GGAGGCTAGAAGGAGAGAGATGGGTGCGAGAGCGTCAGTATTAAGCGGGGGAGAATTAGATCGCGATGGG
AAAAAATTCGGTTAAGGCCAGGGGGAAAGAAAAAATATAAATTAAAACATATAGTATGGGCAAGCAGGGA
GCTAGAACGATTCGCAGTTAATCCTGGCCTGTTAGAAACATCAGAAGGCTGTAGACAAATACTGGGACAG
CTACAACCATCCCTTCAGACAGGATCAGAAGAACTTAGATCATTATATAATACAGTAGCAACCCTCTATT
GTGTGCATCAAAGGATAGAGATAAAAGACACCAAGGAAGCTTTAGACAAGATAGAGGAAGAGCAAAACAA
AAGTAAGACCACCGCACAGCAAGCGGCCGGCCGCTGATCTTCAGACCTGGAGGAGGAGATATGAGGGACA
ATTGGAGAAGTGAATTATATAAATATAAAGTAGTAAAAATTGAACCATTAGGAGTAGCACCCACCAAGGC
AAAGAGAAGAGTGGTGCAGAGAGAAAAAAGAGCAGTGGGAATAGGAGCTTTGTTCCTTGGGTTCTTGGGA
GCAGCAGGAAGCACTATGGGCGCAGCGTCAATGACGCTGACGGTACAGGCCAGACAATTATTGTCTGGTA
TAGTGCAGCAGCAGAACAATTTGCTGAGGGCTATTGAGGCGCAACAGCATCTGTTGCAACTCACAGTCTG
GGGCATCAAGCAGCTCCAGGCAAGAATCCTGGCTGTGGAAAGATACCTAAAGGATCAACAGCTCCTGGGG
ATTTGGGGTTGCTCTGGAAAACTCATTTGCACCACTGCTGTGCCTTGGAATGCTAGTTGGAGTAATAAAT
CTCTGGAACAGATTTGGAATCACACGACCTGGATGGAGTGGGACAGAGAAATTAACAATTACACAAGCTT
AATACACTCCTTAATTGAAGAATCGCAAAACCAGCAAGAAAAGAATGAACAAGAATTATTGGAATTAGAT
AAATGGGCAAGTTTGTGGAATTGGTTTAACATAACAAATTGGCTGTGGTATATAAAATTATTCATAATGA
TAGTAGGAGGCTTGGTAGGTTTAAGAATAGTTTTTGCTGTACTTTCTATAGTGAATAGAGTTAGGCAGGG
ATATTCACCATTATCGTTTCAGACCCACCTCCCAACCCCGAGGGGACCCGACAGGCCCGAAGGAATAGAA
GAAGAAGGTGGAGAGAGAGACAGAGACAGATCCATTCGATTAGTGAACGGATCTCGACGGTATCGCCGAA
TTCACAAATGGCAGTATTCATCCACAATTTTAAAAGAAAAGGGGGGATTGGGGGGTACAGTGCAGGGGAA
AGAATAGTAGACATAATAGCAACAGACATACAAACTAAAGAATTACAAAAACAAATTACAAAAATTCAAA
ATTTTCGGGTTTATTACAGGGACAGCAGAGATCCAGTTTGGACTAGTCGTGAGGCTCCGGTGCCCGTCAG
TGGGCAGAGCGCACATCGCCCACAGTCCCCGAGAAGTTGGGGGGAGGGGTCGGCAATTGAACCGGTGCCT
AGAGAAGGTGGCGCGGGGTAAACTGGGAAAGTGATGTCGTGTACTGGCTCCGCCTTTTTCCCGAGGGTGG
GGGAGAACCGTATATAAGTGCAGTAGTCGCCGTGAACGTTCTTTTTCGCAACGGGTTTGCCGCCAGAACA
CAGGTAAGTGCCGTGTGTGGTTCCCGCGGGCCTGGCCTCTTTACGGGTTATGGCCCTTGCGTGCCTTGAA
TTACTTCCACCTGGCTGCAGTACGTGATTCTTGATCCCGAGCTTCGGGTTGGAAGTGGGTGGGAGAGTTC
GAGGCCTTGCGCTTAAGGAGCCCCTTCGCCTCGTGCTTGAGTTGAGGCCTGGCCTGGGCGCTGGGGCCGC
CGCGTGCGAATCTGGTGGCACCTTCGCGCCTGTCTCGCTGCTTTCGATAAGTCTCTAGCCATTTAAAATT
TTTGATGACCTGCTGCGACGCTTTTTTTCTGGCAAGATAGTCTTGTAAATGCGGGCCAAGATCTGCACAC
TGGTATTTCGGTTTTTGGGGCCGCGGGCGGCGACGGGGCCCGTGCGTCCCAGCGCACATGTTCGGCGAGG
CGGGGCCTGCGAGCGCGGCCACCGAGAATCGGACGGGGGTAGTCTCAAGCTGGCCGGCCTGCTCTGGTGC
CTGGCCTCGCGCCGCCGTGTATCGCCCCGCCCTGGGCGGCAAGGCTGGCCCGGTCGGCACCAGTTGCGTG
AGCGGAAAGATGGCCGCTTCCCGGCCCTGCTGCAGGGAGCTCAAAATGGAGGACGCGGCGCTCGGGAGAG
CGGGCGGGTGAGTCACCCACACAAAGGAAAAGGGCCTTTCCGTCCTCAGCCGTCGCTTCATGTGACTCCA
CGGAGTACCGGGCGCCGTCCAGGCACCTCGATTAGTTCTCGAGCTTTTGGAGTACGTCGTCTTTAGGTTG
GGGGGAGGGGTTTTATGCGATGGAGTTTCCCCACACTGAGTGGGTGGAGACTGAAGTTAGGCCAGCTTGG
CACTTGATGTAATTCTCCTTGGAATTTGCCCTTTTTGAGTTTGGATCTTGGTTCATTCTCAAGCCTCAGA
CAGTGGTTCAAAGTTTTTTTCTTCCATTTCAGGTGTCGTGAAGCGGCCCTGCAGATATCAACAAGTTTGT
ACAAAAAAGCAGGCACCATGCGACCCTCCGGGACGGCCGGGGCAGCGCTCCTGGCGCTGCTGGCTGCGCT
CTGCCCGGCGAGTCGGGCTCTGGAGGAAAAGAAAGTTTGCCAAGGCACGAGTAACAAGCTCACGCAGTTG
GGCACTTTTGAAGATCATTTTCTCAGCCTCCAGAGGATGTTCAATAACTGTGAGGTGGTCCTTGGGAATT
TGGAAATTACCTATGTGCAGAGGAATTATGATCTTTCCTTCTTAAAGACCATCCAGGAGGTGGCTGGTTA
TGTCCTCATTGCCCTCAACACAGTGGAGCGAATTCCTTTGGAAAACCTGCAGATCATCAGAGGAAATATG
TACTACGAAAATTCCTATGCCTTAGCAGTCTTATCTAACTATGATGCAAATAAAACCGGACTGAAGGAGC
TGCCCATGAGAAATTTACAGGAAATCCTGCATGGCGCCGTGCGGTTCAGCAACAACCCTGCCCTGTGCAA
CGTGGAGAGCATCCAGTGGCGGGACATAGTCAGCAGTGACTTTCTCAGCAACATGTCGATGGACTTCCAG
AACCACCTGGGCAGCTGCCAAAAGTGTGATCCAAGCTGTCCCAATGGGAGCTGCTGGGGTGCAGGAGAGG
AGAACTGCCAGAAACTGACCAAAATCATCTGTGCCCAGCAGTGCTCCGGGCGCTGCCGTGGCAAGTCCCC
CAGTGACTGCTGCCACAACCAGTGTGCTGCAGGCTGCACAGGCCCCCGGGAGAGCGACTGCCTGGTCTGC
CGCAAATTCCGAGACGAAGCCACGTGCAAGGACACCTGCCCCCCACTCATGCTCTACAACCCCACCACGT
ACCAGATGGATGTGAACCCCGAGGGCAAATACAGCTTTGGTGCCACCTGCGTGAAGAAGTGTCCCCGTAA
TTATGTGGTGACAGATCACGGCTCGTGCGTCCGAGCCTGTGGGGCCGACAGCTATGAGATGGAGGAAGAC
GGCGTCCGCAAGTGTAAGAAGTGCGAAGGGCCTTGCCGCAAAGTGTGTAACGGAATAGGTATTGGTGAAT
TTAAAGACTCACTCTCCATAAATGCTACGAATATTAAACACTTCAAAAACTGCACCTCCATCAGTGGCGA
TCTCCACATCCTGCCGGTGGCATTTAGGGGTGACTCCTTCACACATACTCCTCCTCTGGATCCACAGGAA
CTGGATATTCTGAAAACCGTAAAGGAAATCACAGGGTTTTTGCTGATTCAGGCTTGGCCTGAAAACAGGA
CGGACCTCCATGCCTTTGAGAACCTAGAAATCATACGCGGCAGGACCAAGCAACATGGTCAGTTTTCTCT
TGCAGTCGTCAGCCTGAACATAACATCCTTGGGATTACGCTCCCTCAAGGAGATAAGTGATGGAGATGTG
ATAATTTCAGGAAACAAAAATTTGTGCTATGCAAATACAATAAACTGGAAAAAACTGTTTGGGACCTCCG
GTCAGAAAACCAAAATTATAAGCAACAGAGGTGAAAACAGCTGCAAGGCCACAGGCCAGGTCTGCCATGC
CTTGTGCTCCCCCGAGGGCTGCTGGGGCCCGGAGCCCAGGGACTGCGTCTCTTGCCGGAATGTCAGCCGA
GGCAGGGAATGCGTGGACAAGTGCAACCTTCTGGAGGGTGAGCCAAGGGAGTTTGTGGAGAACTCTGAGT
GCATACAGTGCCACCCAGAGTGCCTGCCTCAGGCCATGAACATCACCTGCACAGGACGGGGACCAGACAA
CTGTATCCAGTGTGCCCACTACATTGACGGCCCCCACTGCGTCAAGACCTGCCCGGCAGGAGTCATGGGA
GAAAACAACACCCTGGTCTGGAAGTACGCAGACGCCGGCCATGTGTGCCACCTGTGCCATCCAAACTGCA
CCTACGGATGCACTGGGCCAGGTCTTGAAGGCTGTCCAACGAATGGGCCTAAGATCCCGTCCATCGCCAC
TGGGATGGTGGGGGCCCTCCTCTTGCTGCTGGTGGTGGCCCTGGGGATCGGCCTCTTCATGCGAAGGCGC
CACATCGTTCGGAAGCGCACGCTGCGGAGGCTGCTGCAGGAGAGGGAGCTTGTGGAGCCTCTTACACCCA
GTGGAGAAGCTCCCAACCAAGCTCTCTTGAGGATCTTGAAGGAAACTGAATTCAAAAAGATCAAAGTGCT
GGGCTCCGGTGCGTTCGGCACGGTGTATAAGGGACTCTGGATCCCAGAAGGTGAGAAAGTTAAAATTCCC
GTCGCTATCAAGGAATTAAGAGAAGCAACATCTCCGAAAGCCAACAAGGAAATCCTCGATGAAGCCTACG
TGATGGCCAGCGTGGACAACCCCCACGTGTGCCGCCTGCTGGGCATCTGCCTCACCTCCACCGTGCAGCT
CATCACGCAGCTCATGCCCTTCGGCTGCCTCCTGGACTATGTCCGGGAACACAAAGACAATATTGGCTCC
CAGTACCTGCTCAACTGGTGTGTGCAGATCGCAAAGGGCATGAACTACTTGGAGGACCGTCGCTTGGTGC
ACCGCGACCTGGCAGCCAGGAACGTACTGGTGAAAACACCGCAGCATGTCAAGATCGCAGATTTTGGGCT
GGCCAAACTGCTGGGTGCGGAAGAGAAAGAATACCATGCAGAAGGAGGCAAAGTGCCTATCAAGTGGATG
GCATTGGAATCAATTTTACACAGAATCTATACCCACCAGAGTGATGTCTGGAGCTACGGGGTGACCGTTT
GGGAGTTGATGACCTTTGGATCCAAGCCATATGACGGAATCCCTGCCAGCGAGATCTCCTCCATCCTGGA
GAAAGGAGAACGCCTCCCTCAGCCACCCATATGTACCATCGATGTCTACATGATCATGGTCAAGTGCTGG
ATGATAGACGCAGATAGTCGCCCAAAGTTCCGTGAGTTGATCATCGAATTCTCCAAAATGGCCCGAGACC
CCCAGCGCTACCTTGTCATTCAGGGGGATGAAAGAATGCATTTGCCAAGTCCTACAGACTCCAACTTCTA
CCGTGCCCTGATGGATGAAGAAGACATGGACGACGTGGTGGATGCCGACGAGTACCTCATCCCACAGCAG
GGCTTCTTCAGCAGCCCCTCCACGTCACGGACTCCCCTCCTGAGCTCTCTGAGTGCAACCAGCAACAATT
CCACCGTGGCTTGCATTGATAGAAATGGGCTGCAAAGCTGTCCCATCAAGGAAGACAGCTTCTTGCAGCG
ATACAGCTCAGACCCCACAGGCGCCTTGACTGAGGACAGCATAGACGACACCTTCCTCCCAGTGCCTGAA
TACATAAACCAGTCCGTTCCCAAAAGGCCCGCTGGCTCTGTGCAGAATCCTGTCTATCACAATCAGCCTC
TGAACCCCGCGCCCAGCAGAGACCCACACTACCAGGACCCCCACAGCACTGCAGTGGGCAACCCCGAGTA
TCTCAACACTGTCCAGCCCACCTGTGTCAACAGCACATTCGACAGCCCTGCCCACTGGGCCCAGAAAGGC
AGCCACCAAATTAGCCTGGACAACCCTGACTACCAGCAGGACTTCTTTCCCAAGGAAGCCAAGCCAAATG
GCATCTTTAAGGGCTCCACAGCTGAAAATGCAGAATACCTAAGGGTCGCGCCACAAAGCAGTGAATTTAT
TGGAGCATAGAACCCAGCTTTCTTGTACAAAGTGGTGATATCCAATTAACCCTCACTAAAGGTGTAGTGT
TTAGAGTAAGTTATTACCCTATAGTGAGTCGTATTACCACCCAACTTTTCTATACAAAGTGGTTGATATC
CAGCACAGTGGCGGCCGCTCGAGTCTAGAGGGCCCGCGGTTCGAAGGTAAGCCTATCCCTAACCCTCTCC
TCGGTCTCGATTCTACGCGTACCGGTTAGTAATGAGATCCCTCCCCCCCCCCTAACGTTACTGGCCGAAG
CCGCTTGGAATAAGGCCGGTGTGCGTTTGTCTATATGTTATTTTCCACCATATTGCCGTCTTTTGGCAAT
GTGAGGGCCCGGAAACCTGGCCCTGTCTTCTTGACGAGCATTCCTAGGGGTCTTTCCCCTCTCGCCAAAG
GAATGCAAGGTCTGTTGAATGTCGTGAAGGAAGCAGTTCCTCTGGAAGCTTCTTGAAGACAAACAACGTC
TGTAGCGACCCTTTGCAGGCAGCGGAACCCCCCACCTGGCGACAGGTGCCTCTGCGGCCAAAAGCCACGT
GTATAAGATACACCTGCAAAGGCGGCACAACCCCAGTGCCACGTTGTGAGTTGGATAGTTGTGGAAAGAG
TCAAATGGCTCTCCTCAAGCGTATTCAACAAGGGGCTGAAGGATGCCCAGAAGGTACCCCATTGTATGGG
ATCTGATCTGGGGCCTCGGTGCACATGCTTTACATGTGTTTAGTCGAGGTTAAAAAAACGTCTAGGCCCC
CCGAACCACGGGGACGTGGTTTTCCTTTGAAAAACACGATGATAATATGGCCACACATATGACCGAGTAC
AAGCCCACGGTGCGCCTCGCCACCCGCGACGACGTCCCCAGGGCCGTACGCACCCTCGCCGCCGCGTTCG
CCGACTACCCCGCCACGCGCCACACCGTCGATCCGGACCGCCACATCGAGCGGGTCACCGAGCTGCAAGA
ACTCTTCCTCACGCGCGTCGGGCTCGACATCGGCAAGGTGTGGGTCGCGGACGACGGCGCCGCGGTGGCG
GTCTGGACCACGCCGGAGAGCGTCGAAGCGGGGGCGGTGTTCGCCGAGATCGGCCCGCGCATGGCCGAGT
TGAGCGGTTCCCGGCTGGCCGCGCAGCAACAGATGGAAGGCCTCCTGGCGCCGCACCGGCCCAAGGAGCC
CGCGTGGTTCCTGGCCACCGTCGGCGTCTCGCCCGACCACCAGGGCAAGGGTCTGGGCAGCGCCGTCGTG
CTCCCCGGAGTGGAGGCGGCCGAGCGCGCCGGGGTGCCCGCCTTCCTGGAGACCTCCGCGCCCCGCAACC
TCCCCTTCTACGAGCGGCTCGGCTTCACCGTCACCGCCGACGTCGAGGTGCCCGAAGGACCGCGCACCTG
GTGCATGACCCGCAAGCCCGGTGCCTAAATCGATAGATCCTAATCAACCTCTGGATTACAAAATTTGTGA
AAGATTGACTGGTATTCTTAACTATGTTGCTCCTTTTACGCTATGTGGATACGCTGCTTTAATGCCTTTG
TATCATGCTATTGCTTCCCGTATGGCTTTCATTTTCTCCTCCTTGTATAAATCCTGGTTGCTGTCTCTTT
ATGAGGAGTTGTGGCCCGTTGTCAGGCAACGTGGCGTGGTGTGCACTGTGTTTGCTGACGCAACCCCCAC
TGGTTGGGGCATTGCCACCACCTGTCAGCTCCTTTCCGGGACTTTCGCTTTCCCCCTCCCTATTGCCACG
GCGGAACTCATCGCCGCCTGCCTTGCCCGCTGCTGGACAGGGGCTCGGCTGTTGGGCACTGACAATTCCG
TGGTGTTGTCGGGGAAATCATCGTCCTTTCCTTGGCTGCTCGCCTGTGTTGCCACCTGGATTCTGCGCGG
GACGTCCTTCTGCTACGTCCCTTCGGCCCTCAATCCAGCGGACCTTCCTTCCCGCGGCCTGCTGCCGGCT
CTGCGGCCTCTTCCGCGTCTTCGCCTTCGCCCTCAGACGAGTCGGATCTCCCTTTGGGCCGCCTCCCCGC
CTGAGATCCTTTAAGACCAATGACTTACAAGGCAGCTGTAGATCTTAGCCACTTTTTAAAAGAAAAGGGG
GGACTGGAAGGGCTAATTCACTCCCAACGAAGACAAGATCTGCTTTTTGCTTGTACTGGGTCTCTCTGGT
TAGACCAGATCTGAGCCTGGGAGCTCTCTGGCTAACTAGGGAACCCACTGCTTAAGCCTCAATAAAGCTT
GCCTTGAGTGCTTCAAGTAGTGTGTGCCCGTCTGTTGTGTGACTCTGGTAACTAGAGATCCCTCAGACCC
TTTTAGTCAGTGTGGAAAATCTCTAGCAGTAGTAGTTCATGTCATCTTATTATTCAGTATTTATAACTTG
CAAAGAAATGAATATCAGAGAGTGAGAGGCCCGGGTTAATTAAGGAAAGGGCTAGATCATTCTTGAAGAC
GAAAGGGCCTCGTGATACGCCTATTTTTATAGGTTAATGTCATGATAATAATGGTTTCTTAGACGTCAGG
TGGCACTTTTCGGGGAAATGTGCGCGGAACCCCTATTTGTTTATTTTTCTAAATACATTCAAATATGTAT
CCGCTCATGAGACAATAACCCTGATAAATGCTTCAATAATATTGAAAAAGGAAGAGTATGAGTATTCAAC
ATTTCCGTGTCGCCCTTATTCCCTTTTTTGCGGCATTTTGCCTTCCTGTTTTTGCTCACCCAGAAACGCT
GGTGAAAGTAAAAGATGCTGAAGATCAGTTGGGTGCACGAGTGGGTTACATCGAACTGGATCTCAACAGC
GGTAAGATCCTTGAGAGTTTTCGCCCCGAAGAACGTTTTCCAATGATGAGCACTTTTAAAGTTCTGCTAT
GTGGCGCGGTATTATCCCGTGTTGACGCCGGGCAAGAGCAACTCGGTCGCCGCATACACTATTCTCAGAA
TGACTTGGTTGAGTACTCACCAGTCACAGAAAAGCATCTTACGGATGGCATGACAGTAAGAGAATTATGC
AGTGCTGCCATAACCATGAGTGATAACACTGCGGCCAACTTACTTCTGACAACGATCGGAGGACCGAAGG
AGCTAACCGCTTTTTTGCACAACATGGGGGATCATGTAACTCGCCTTGATCGTTGGGAACCGGAGCTGAA
TGAAGCCATACCAAACGACGAGCGTGACACCACGATGCCTGTAGCAATGGCAACAACGTTGCGCAAACTA
TTAACTGGCGAACTACTTACTCTAGCTTCCCGGCAACAATTAATAGACTGGATGGAGGCGGATAAAGTTG
CAGGACCACTTCTGCGCTCGGCCCTTCCGGCTGGCTGGTTTATTGCTGATAAATCTGGAGCCGGTGAGCG
TGGGTCTCGCGGTATCATTGCAGCACTGGGGCCAGATGGTAAGCCCTCCCGTATCGTAGTTATCTACACG
ACGGGGAGTCAGGCAACTATGGATGAACGAAATAGACAGATCGCTGAGATAGGTGCCTCACTGATTAAGC
ATTGGTAACTGTCAGACCAAGTTTACTCATATATACTTTAGATTGATTTAAAACTTCATTTTTAATTTAA
AAGGATCTAGGTGAAGATCCTTTTTGATAATCTCATGACCAAAATCCCTTAACGTGAGTTTTCGTTCCAC
TGAGCGTCAGACCCCGTAGAAAAGATCAAAGGATCTTCTTGAGATCCTTTTTTTCTGCGCGTAATCTGCT
GCTTGCAAACAAAAAAACCACCGCTACCAGCGGTGGTTTGTTTGCCGGATCAAGAGCTACCAACTCTTTT
TCCGAAGGTAACTGGCTTCAGCAGAGCGCAGATACCAAATACTGTTCTTCTAGTGTAGCCGTAGTTAGGC
CACCACTTCAAGAACTCTGTAGCACCGCCTACATACCTCGCTCTGCTAATCCTGTTACCAGTGGCTGCTG
CCAGTGGCGATAAGTCGTGTCTTACCGGGTTGGACTCAAGACGATAGTTACCGGATAAGGCGCAGCGGTC
GGGCTGAACGGGGGGTTCGTGCACACAGCCCAGCTTGGAGCGAACGACCTACACCGAACTGAGATACCTA
CAGCGTGAGCTATGAGAAAGCGCCACGCTTCCCGAAGGGAGAAAGGCGGACAGGTATCCGGTAAGCGGCA
GGGTCGGAACAGGAGAGCGCACGAGGGAGCTTCCAGGGGGAAACGCCTGGTATCTTTATAGTCCTGTCGG
GTTTCGCCACCTCTGACTTGAGCGTCGATTTTTGTGATGCTCGTCAGGGGGGCGGAGCCTATGGAAAAAC
GCCAGCAACGCGGCCTTTTTACGGTTCCTGGCCTTTTGCTGGCCTTTTGCTCACATGTTCTTTCCTGCGT
TATCCCCTGATTCTGTGGATAACCGTATTACCGCCTTTGAGTGAGCTGATACCGCTCGCCGCAGCCGAAC
GACCGAGCGCAGCGAGTCAGTGAGCGAGGAAGCGGAAGAGCGCCCAATACGCAAACCGCCTCTCCCCGCG
CGTTGGCCGATTCATTAATGCAGCAAGCTCATGGCTGACTAATTTTTTTTATTTATGCAGAGGCCGAGGC
CGCCTCGGCCTCTGAGCTATTCCAGAAGTAGTGAGGAGGCTTTTTTGGAGGCCTAGGCTTTTGCAAAAAG
CTCCCCGTGGCACGACAGGTTTCCCGACTGGAAAGCGGGCAGTGAGCGCAACGCAATTAATGTGAGTTAG
CTCACTCATTAGGCACCCCAGGCTTTACACTTTATGCTTCCGGCTCGTATGTTGTGTGGAATTGTGAGCG
GATAACAATTTCACACAGGAAACAGCTATGACATGATTACGAATTTCACAAATAAAGCATTTTTTTCACT
GCATTCTAGTTGTGGTTTGTCCAAACTCATCAATGTATCTTATCATGTCTGGATCAACTGGATAACTCAA
GCTAACCAAAATCATCCCAAACTTCCCACCCCATACCCTATTACCACTGCCAATTACCTGTGGTTTCATT
TACTCTAAACCTGTGATTCCTCTGAATTATTTTCATTTTAAAGAAATTGTATTTGTTAAATATGTACTAC
AAACTTAGTAGT
Features (pLannotate 1.2.2; 30 found; start..end, strand, type, name):
    377..634     +  LTR            5' LTR (truncated): truncated 5' long terminal repeat (LTR) from HIV-1
    681..806     +  misc_feature   HIV-1 Ψ: packaging signal of human immunodeficiency virus type 1
    790..1128    +  CDS            HIV-1 gag (fragment): gag protein from human immunodeficiency virus 1; gag
   1303..1536    +  misc_feature   RRE: The Rev response element (RRE) of HIV-1 allows for Rev-dependent mRNA export from the nucleus to the cytoplasm.
   1913..2013    +  CDS            Rev (fragment): human immunodeficiency virus 1 (HIV-1) Rev protein; rev; enhances nuclear export of unspliced and incompletely spliced viral mRNAs
   2058..2175    +  misc_feature   cPPT/CTS: central polypurine tract and central termination sequence of HIV-1
   2223..3401    +  promoter       EF-1α promoter: strong constitutive promoter for human elongation factor EF-1α
   3422..3442    +  protein_bind   attB1: mutant version of attB; core recombination site for the Gateway® BP reaction BP Clonase™
   3448..7078    +  CDS            EGFR (fragment): precursor of human epidermal growth factor receptor
   7082..7106    -  protein_bind   attB2: mutant version of attB; recombination site for the Gateway® BP reaction BP Clonase™
   7114..7132    +  promoter       T3 promoter: promoter for bacteriophage T3 RNA polymerase
   7158..7176    -  promoter       T7 promoter: promoter for bacteriophage T7 RNA polymerase
   7182..7200    -  protein_bind   attB4 (fragment): mutant version of attB; core recombination site for the Gateway® BP reaction BP Clonase™
   7256..7297    +  CDS            V5 tag: epitope tag from simian virus 5
   7423..7885    +  misc_feature   IRES: internal ribosome entry site (IRES) of the encephalomyocarditis virus (EMCV)
   7899..8496    +  CDS            PuroR (fragment): puromycin N-acetyltransferase; pac from Streptomyces; confers resistance to puromycin
   8512..9100    +  misc_feature   WPRE: woodchuck hepatitis virus posttranscriptional regulatory element
   9108..9173    +  CDS            nef (fragment): NEF_HV1Z2 - Experimental evidence at protein level: Swiss-Prot protein existence level 1. Extracellular Nef protein targets CD4(+) T-lymphocytes for apoptosis by interacting with CXCR4 surface receptors. From Human immunodeficiency virus type 1 group M subtype D (isolate Z2/CDC-Z34) (HIV-1).
   9175..9408    +  LTR            3' LTR (ΔU3): self-inactivating 3' long terminal repeat (LTR) from HIV-1
   9613..9717    +  promoter       AmpR promoter: bla
   9718..10578   +  CDS            AmpR: β-lactamase; bla; confers resistance to ampicillin, carbenicillin, and related antibiotics
  10749..11337   +  rep_origin     ori: high-copy-number ColE1/pMB1/pBR322/pUC origin of replication
  11520..11574   +  CDS            lacI (fragment): lac repressor; lacI; The lac repressor binds to the lac operator to inhibit transcription in E. coli. This inhibition can be relieved by adding lactose or isopropyl-β-D-thiogalactopyranoside (IPTG).
  11580..11673   +  rep_origin     SV40 ori (fragment): SV40 origin of replication
  11698..11735   +  CDS            lacI (fragment): lac repressor; lacI; The lac repressor binds to the lac operator to inhibit transcription in E. coli. This inhibition can be relieved by adding lactose or isopropyl-β-D-thiogalactopyranoside (IPTG).
  11748..11769   +  protein_bind   CAP binding site: CAP binding activates transcription in the presence of cAMP. E. coli catabolite activator protein
  11784..11814   +  promoter       lac promoter: promoter for the E. coli lac operon
  11818..11840   +  protein_bind   lac operator (fragment): The lac repressor binds to the lac operator to inhibit transcription in E. coli. This inhibition can be relieved by adding lactose or isopropyl-β-D-thiogalactopyranoside (IPTG). lac repressor encoded by lacI
  11872..11955   +  polyA_signal   SV40 poly(A) signal (fragment): SV40 polyadenylation signal
  12122..329     +  CDS            nef (fragment) (across the origin): NEF_HV1BR - Experimental evidence at protein level: Swiss-Prot protein existence level 1. Extracellular Nef protein targets CD4(+) T-lymphocytes for apoptosis by interacting with CXCR4 surface receptors (PubMed:14990729). From Human immunodeficiency virus type 1 group M subtype B (isolate BRU/LAI) (HIV-1).
