[The description below was written by a language model from this plasmid's Addgene catalogue record and pLannotate feature annotations shown in this document.]
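Description:
pHAGE-EGFR-T854A is an HIV-1-based lentiviral expression plasmid built on the pHAGE backbone and carrying human EGFR (epidermal growth factor receptor) with the T854A substitution. In bacteria it is maintained through a high-copy ColE1/pUC-type origin and selected with ampicillin via the β-lactamase gene. The viral portion contains a truncated 5' LTR, the Ψ packaging signal with an adjoining gag fragment, the Rev response element for Rev-dependent nuclear export of the genomic RNA, the cPPT/CTS element, and a ΔU3 self-inactivating 3' LTR. Packaging functions must therefore be supplied in trans, and the integrated provirus lacks LTR promoter activity.

Between the LTRs, the strong constitutive EF-1α promoter drives the EGFR coding sequence, which is flanked by attB1 and attB2 sites left by Gateway recombination. Downstream lie short T3 and T7 promoter sequences, a partial attB4 site and a V5 epitope tag. The record does not state whether the V5 tag is read in frame with EGFR, so a tagged fusion should not be assumed. An EMCV IRES then allows translation of puromycin N-acetyltransferase from the same transcript, linking puromycin selection of transduced mammalian cells to expression of the receptor. A WPRE follows to enhance transcript stability and expression. The remaining annotated fragments (lacI, lac promoter/operator, SV40 origin and poly(A), nef remnants) are backbone remnants.

The stated purpose is lentiviral expression of EGFR T854A. The associated publication is a systematic functional annotation of somatic mutations in cancer, which fits stable expression of this variant in cells to compare its activity with other alleles.
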