Addgene plasmid #116311: pHAGE-EGFR-T854A
Purpose: Lentiviral expression of EGFR T854A
Depositing lab: Gordon Mills & Kenneth Scott. Depositing organization: Baylor College of Medicine. Publication: Systematic Functional Annotation of Somatic Mutations in Cancer. Ng PK, Li J, Jeong KJ, Shao S, Chen H, Tsang YH, Sengupta S, Wang Z, Bhavana VH, Tran R, Soewito S, Minussi DC, Moreno D, Kong K, Dogruluk T, Lu H, Gao J, Tokheim C, Zhou DC, Johnson AM, Zeng J, Ip CKM, Ju Z, Wester M, Yu S, Li Y, Vellano CP, Schultz N, Karchin R, Ding L, Lu Y, Cheung LWT, Chen K, Shaw KR, Meric-Bernstam F, Scott KL, Yi S, Sahni N, Liang H, Mills GB. Cancer Cell. 2018 Mar 12;33(3):450-462.e10. doi: 10.1016/j.ccell.2018.01.021. PubMed 29533785.
Backbone
  Vector backbone: pHAGE
  Vector type: Lentiviral
Growth in bacteria
  Bacterial resistance: Ampicillin, 100 μg/mL
  Growth temperature: 37°C
  Growth strain: Stbl3
  Copy number: High Copy
Gene/Insert
  Gene/Insert name: EGFR
  Species: H. sapiens (human)
  Mutation: T854A
  Entrez Gene: EGFR (a.k.a. ERBB, ERBB1, ERRP, HER1, NISBD2, NNCIS, PIG61, mENA)
  Cloning method: Gateway Cloning
Terms and licenses: Academic/Nonprofit Terms; Industry Terms: Not Available to Industry
How to cite: pHAGE-EGFR-T854A was a gift from Gordon Mills & Kenneth Scott (Addgene plasmid # 116311 ; http://n2t.net/addgene:116311 ; RRID:Addgene_116311)
