>Addgene plasmid #116311 | pHAGE-EGFR-T854A | depositor partial sequence | sequence record 219185 | insert
ATGCGACCCTCCGGGACGGCCGGGGCAGCGCTCCTGGCGCTGCTGGCTGCGCTCTGCCCGGCGAGTCGGG
CTCTGGAGGAAAAGAAAGTTTGCCAAGGCACGAGTAACAAGCTCACGCAGTTGGGCACTTTTGAAGATCA
TTTTCTCAGCCTCCAGAGGATGTTCAATAACTGTGAGGTGGTCCTTGGGAATTTGGAAATTACCTATGTG
CAGAGGAATTATGATCTTTCCTTCTTAAAGACCATCCAGGAGGTGGCTGGTTATGTCCTCATTGCCCTCA
ACACAGTGGAGCGAATTCCTTTGGAAAACCTGCAGATCATCAGAGGAAATATGTACTACGAAAATTCCTA
TGCCTTAGCAGTCTTATCTAACTATGATGCAAATAAAACCGGACTGAAGGAGCTGCCCATGAGAAATTTA
CAGGAAATCCTGCATGGCGCCGTGCGGTTCAGCAACAACCCTGCCCTGTGCAACGTGGAGAGCATCCAGT
GGCGGGACATAGTCAGCAGTGACTTTCTCAGCAACATGTCGATGGACTTCCAGAACCACCTGGGCAGCTG
CCAAAAGTGTGATCCAAGCTGTCCCAATGGGAGCTGCTGGGGTGCAGGAGAGGAGAACTGCCAGAAACTG
ACCAAAATCATCTGTGCCCAGCAGTGCTCCGGGCGCTGCCGTGGCAAGTCCCCCAGTGACTGCTGCCACA
ACCAGTGTGCTGCAGGCTGCACAGGCCCCCGGGAGAGCGACTGCCTGGTCTGCCGCAAATTCCGAGACGA
AGCCACGTGCAAGGACACCTGCCCCCCACTCATGCTCTACAACCCCACCACGTACCAGATGGATGTGAAC
CCCGAGGGCAAATACAGCTTTGGTGCCACCTGCGTGAAGAAGTGTCCCCGTAATTATGTGGTGACAGATC
ACGGCTCGTGCGTCCGAGCCTGTGGGGCCGACAGCTATGAGATGGAGGAAGACGGCGTCCGCAAGTGTAA
GAAGTGCGAAGGGCCTTGCCGCAAAGTGTGTAACGGAATAGGTATTGGTGAATTTAAAGACTCACTCTCC
ATAAATGCTACGAATATTAAACACTTCAAAAACTGCACCTCCATCAGTGGCGATCTCCACATCCTGCCGG
TGGCATTTAGGGGTGACTCCTTCACACATACTCCTCCTCTGGATCCACAGGAACTGGATATTCTGAAAAC
CGTAAAGGAAATCACAGGGTTTTTGCTGATTCAGGCTTGGCCTGAAAACAGGACGGACCTCCATGCCTTT
GAGAACCTAGAAATCATACGCGGCAGGACCAAGCAACATGGTCAGTTTTCTCTTGCAGTCGTCAGCCTGA
ACATAACATCCTTGGGATTACGCTCCCTCAAGGAGATAAGTGATGGAGATGTGATAATTTCAGGAAACAA
AAATTTGTGCTATGCAAATACAATAAACTGGAAAAAACTGTTTGGGACCTCCGGTCAGAAAACCAAAATT
ATAAGCAACAGAGGTGAAAACAGCTGCAAGGCCACAGGCCAGGTCTGCCATGCCTTGTGCTCCCCCGAGG
GCTGCTGGGGCCCGGAGCCCAGGGACTGCGTCTCTTGCCGGAATGTCAGCCGAGGCAGGGAATGCGTGGA
CAAGTGCAACCTTCTGGAGGGTGAGCCAAGGGAGTTTGTGGAGAACTCTGAGTGCATACAGTGCCACCCA
GAGTGCCTGCCTCAGGCCATGAACATCACCTGCACAGGACGGGGACCAGACAACTGTATCCAGTGTGCCC
ACTACATTGACGGCCCCCACTGCGTCAAGACCTGCCCGGCAGGAGTCATGGGAGAAAACAACACCCTGGT
CTGGAAGTACGCAGACGCCGGCCATGTGTGCCACCTGTGCCATCCAAACTGCACCTACGGATGCACTGGG
CCAGGTCTTGAAGGCTGTCCAACGAATGGGCCTAAGATCCCGTCCATCGCCACTGGGATGGTGGGGGCCC
TCCTCTTGCTGCTGGTGGTGGCCCTGGGGATCGGCCTCTTCATGCGAAGGCGCCACATCGTTCGGAAGCG
CACGCTGCGGAGGCTGCTGCAGGAGAGGGAGCTTGTGGAGCCTCTTACACCCAGTGGAGAAGCTCCCAAC
CAAGCTCTCTTGAGGATCTTGAAGGAAACTGAATTCAAAAAGATCAAAGTGCTGGGCTCCGGTGCGTTCG
GCACGGTGTATAAGGGACTCTGGATCCCAGAAGGTGAGAAAGTTAAAATTCCCGTCGCTATCAAGGAATT
AAGAGAAGCAACATCTCCGAAAGCCAACAAGGAAATCCTCGATGAAGCCTACGTGATGGCCAGCGTGGAC
AACCCCCACGTGTGCCGCCTGCTGGGCATCTGCCTCACCTCCACCGTGCAGCTCATCACGCAGCTCATGC
CCTTCGGCTGCCTCCTGGACTATGTCCGGGAACACAAAGACAATATTGGCTCCCAGTACCTGCTCAACTG
GTGTGTGCAGATCGCAAAGGGCATGAACTACTTGGAGGACCGTCGCTTGGTGCACCGCGACCTGGCAGCC
AGGAACGTACTGGTGAAAACACCGCAGCATGTCAAGATCGCAGATTTTGGGCTGGCCAAACTGCTGGGTG
CGGAAGAGAAAGAATACCATGCAGAAGGAGGCAAAGTGCCTATCAAGTGGATGGCATTGGAATCAATTTT
ACACAGAATCTATACCCACCAGAGTGATGTCTGGAGCTACGGGGTGACCGTTTGGGAGTTGATGACCTTT
GGATCCAAGCCATATGACGGAATCCCTGCCAGCGAGATCTCCTCCATCCTGGAGAAAGGAGAACGCCTCC
CTCAGCCACCCATATGTACCATCGATGTCTACATGATCATGGTCAAGTGCTGGATGATAGACGCAGATAG
TCGCCCAAAGTTCCGTGAGTTGATCATCGAATTCTCCAAAATGGCCCGAGACCCCCAGCGCTACCTTGTC
ATTCAGGGGGATGAAAGAATGCATTTGCCAAGTCCTACAGACTCCAACTTCTACCGTGCCCTGATGGATG
AAGAAGACATGGACGACGTGGTGGATGCCGACGAGTACCTCATCCCACAGCAGGGCTTCTTCAGCAGCCC
CTCCACGTCACGGACTCCCCTCCTGAGCTCTCTGAGTGCAACCAGCAACAATTCCACCGTGGCTTGCATT
GATAGAAATGGGCTGCAAAGCTGTCCCATCAAGGAAGACAGCTTCTTGCAGCGATACAGCTCAGACCCCA
CAGGCGCCTTGACTGAGGACAGCATAGACGACACCTTCCTCCCAGTGCCTGAATACATAAACCAGTCCGT
TCCCAAAAGGCCCGCTGGCTCTGTGCAGAATCCTGTCTATCACAATCAGCCTCTGAACCCCGCGCCCAGC
AGAGACCCACACTACCAGGACCCCCACAGCACTGCAGTGGGCAACCCCGAGTATCTCAACACTGTCCAGC
CCACCTGTGTCAACAGCACATTCGACAGCCCTGCCCACTGGGCCCAGAAAGGCAGCCACCAAATTAGCCT
GGACAACCCTGACTACCAGCAGGACTTCTTTCCCAAGGAAGCCAAGCCAAATGGCATCTTTAAGGGCTCC
ACAGCTGAAAATGCAGAATACCTAAGGGTCGCGCCACAAAGCAGTGAATTTATTGGAGCATGA
